>Addgene plasmid #33022 | pBABE-FLAG-HA-hG9a | addgene partial sequence | sequence record 39913 | pBABE-5
TGGTGGTACGTAGGATTCACCATGTACCCATACGATGTTCCAGATTACGCTGCGTTAGGCATGGCGGATT
ACAAGGACGACGACGATAAGATCTGTCGACGGTACCTTATGAGTGATGATGTCCACTCACTGGGAAAGGT
GACCTCAGATCTGGCCAAAAGGAGGAAGCTGAACTCAGGAGGTGGCCTGTCGGAGGAGTTAGGTTCTGCC
CGGCGTTCAGGAGAAGTGACCCTGACGAAAGGGGACCCCGGGTCCCTGGAGGAGTGGGAGACGGTGGTGG
GTGATGACTTCAGTCTCTACTATGATTCCTACTCTGTGGATGAGCGCGTGGACTCCGACAGCAAGTCTGA
AGTTGAAGCTCTAACTGAACAACTAAGTGAAGAGGAGGAGGAGGAAGAGGAGGAAGAAGAAGAAGAGGAA
GAGGAGGAGGAAGAGGAAGAAGAAGAGGAAGATGAGGAGTCAGGGAATCAGTCAGATAGGAGTGGTTCCA
GTGGCCGGCGCAAGGCCAAGAAGAAATGGCGAAAAGACAGCCCATGGGTGAAGCCGTCTCGGAAACGGCG
CAAGCGGGAGCCTCCGCGGGCCAAGGAGCCACGAGGAGTGAATGGTGTGGGCTCCTCAGGCCCCAGTGAG
TACATGGAGGTCCCTCTGGGGTCCCTGGAGCTGCCCAGCGAGGGGACCCTCTCCCCCAACCACGCTGGGG
TGTCCAATGACACATCTTCGCTGGAGACAGAGCGAGGGTTTGAGGAGTTGCCCCTGTGCAGCTGCCGCAT
GGAGGCACCCAAGATTGACCGCATCAGCGAGAGGGCGGGGCACAAGTGCATGGCCACTGAGAGTGTGGAC
GGAGAGCTGTCAGGCTGCAATGCCGCCATCCTCAAGCGGGAG
