[The description below was written by a language model from this plasmid's Addgene catalogue record.]
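Description:
pBABE-FLAG-HA-hG9a is a retroviral mammalian expression plasmid built on the pBABE backbone (about 5.2 kb without insert) that carries the human G9a coding sequence, an insert of roughly 3.0 kb. G9a is a histone lysine methyltransferase associated with transcriptional repression. The protein is expressed with tandem FLAG and HA epitope tags at its N terminus, which allow detection by immunoblotting or immunofluorescence and single-step or sequential affinity purification of the tagged protein and its binding partners. Transcription of the insert is driven by the retroviral 5' LTR, as is typical of pBABE-type vectors, in which the region between the two LTRs is packaged into viral particles when the plasmid is introduced into a suitable packaging cell line and then integrates stably into the genome of transduced target cells.

In bacteria the plasmid is maintained at high copy number under ampicillin selection, and a recombination-deficient strain is recorded for propagation, a common choice for constructs with repeated LTR sequences. In mammalian cells, puromycin resistance allows selection of stably transduced or transfected populations. The record does not give the promoter driving the puromycin marker, the restriction sites used for cloning, or a feature map, so the exact layout of the cassette cannot be confirmed here. The listed sequencing primer is a CMV forward primer, although the stated promoter is the 5' LTR, and the record does not explain this. The construct fits studies of G9a recruitment by transcription factors and its role in gene repression, where stable expression of an epitope-tagged enzyme supports interaction and chromatin-association assays.
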