Addgene plasmid #33022: pBABE-FLAG-HA-hG9a
Depositing lab: Martin Walsh. Depositing organization: Icahn School of Medicine at Mount Sinai. Publication: CCAAT displacement protein/cut homolog recruits G9a histone lysine methyltransferase to repress transcription. Nishio H, Walsh MJ. Proc Natl Acad Sci U S A. 2004 Aug 3;101(31):11257-62. Epub 2004 Jul 21. 10.1073/pnas.0401343101 PubMed 15269344.
Backbone
  Vector backbone: pBABE
  Backbone size w/o insert (bp): 5169
  Vector type: Mammalian Expression, Retroviral
  Selectable markers: Puromycin
Growth in bacteria
  Bacterial resistance: Ampicillin, 100 μg/mL
  Growth temperature: 37°C
  Growth strain: Stbl3
  Copy number: High Copy
Gene/Insert
  Gene/Insert name: hG9a
  Species: H. sapiens (human)
  Insert size (bp): 3003
  Promoter: 5'LTR
  Tag / fusion protein: FLAG (N terminal on insert); HA (N terminal on insert)
  Cloning method: Restriction Enzyme; 5′ cloning site None (unknown if destroyed); 3′ cloning site None (unknown if destroyed)
  Sequencing primers: 5′ CMV-Fwd
Terms and licenses: Academic/Nonprofit Terms; Industry Terms: Not Available to Industry
How to cite: pBABE-FLAG-HA-hG9a was a gift from Martin Walsh (Addgene plasmid # 33022 ; http://n2t.net/addgene:33022 ; RRID:Addgene_33022)
